Addgene plasmid #82464: pcDNA3-myc NES- mCE(K294A)
Purpose: Expresses myc tag and catalytic inactive form of mRNA capping enzyme with N terminal Nuclear export signal (NES)
Depositing lab: Daniel Schoenberg. Depositing organization: Ohio State University. Publication: Identification of a cytoplasmic complex that adds a cap onto 5'-monophosphate RNA. Otsuka Y, Kedersha NL, Schoenberg DR. Mol Cell Biol. 2009 Apr;29(8):2155-67. doi: 10.1128/MCB.01325-08. Epub 2009 Feb 17. PubMed 19223470.
Backbone
  Vector backbone: pcDNA3-myc-mCE(K294A)
  Backbone size w/o insert (bp): 7224
  Total vector size (bp): 7260
  Vector type: Mammalian Expression
  Selectable markers: Neomycin (select with G418)
Growth in bacteria
  Bacterial resistance: Ampicillin, 100 μg/mL
  Growth temperature: 37°C
  Growth strain: DH5alpha
  Copy number: High Copy
Gene/Insert
  Gene/Insert name: NES mRNA capping enzyme (alt name: mRNA capping enzyme)
  Species: M. musculus (mouse); HIV
  Mutation: K294A
  Entrez Gene: Rngtt (a.k.a. AU020997, HCE, MCE1)
  Promoter: CMV
  Tag / fusion protein: myc (N terminal on backbone)
  Cloning method: Restriction Enzyme; 5′ cloning site SfiI (not destroyed); 3′ cloning site Sfi1 (not destroyed)
  Sequencing primers: 5′ CMV primer; 3′ SP6 primer
Terms and licenses: Academic/Nonprofit Terms; Industry Terms: Not Available to Industry
How to cite: pcDNA3-myc NES- mCE(K294A) was a gift from Daniel Schoenberg (Addgene plasmid # 82464 ; http://n2t.net/addgene:82464 ; RRID:Addgene_82464)
