[The description below was written by a language model from this plasmid's Addgene catalogue record and pLannotate feature annotations shown in this document.]
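Description:
pcDNA3-myc NES-mCE(K294A) is a mammalian expression plasmid of about 7.26 kb built on a pcDNA3-derived backbone that already carried a myc-tagged mouse mRNA capping enzyme. It is propagated in E. coli as a high-copy plasmid through a ColE1/pUC-type origin with ampicillin selection (AmpR under its own bla promoter). An f1 origin is also present. For selection in mammalian cells, an SV40 early promoter drives the neo (nptII) gene followed by an SV40 polyadenylation signal, which allows G418 selection of stable transfectants.

The expression cassette uses the human CMV immediate-early enhancer and promoter, with a bovine growth hormone poly(A) signal downstream. T7 and SP6 promoters flank the insert. The open reading frame encodes an N-terminal myc epitope, which the catalogue entry records but the feature table does not annotate separately. This is followed by a short segment derived from HIV-1 Rev that supplies a nuclear export signal, inserted at SfiI sites. Next comes the coding sequence of mouse Rngtt, the bifunctional capping enzyme with N-terminal RNA 5'-triphosphatase and C-terminal guanylyltransferase activities. The K294A substitution makes the enzyme catalytically inactive according to the record.

Together, the export signal and the mutation yield an inactive, myc-detectable capping enzyme directed out of the nucleus. Such a protein suits studies of cytoplasmic capping activity, for example as an inactive control or a potential interfering form alongside the wild-type enzyme. The associated publication concerns a cytoplasmic complex that adds caps to 5'-monophosphate RNA. Small annotated fragments such as the truncated HIV-1 LTR, ble, lacI and bom hits appear to be backbone remnants rather than functional elements.
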