Features (pLannotate 1.2.2; 22 found; start..end, strand, type, name):
     28..80      -  misc_feature   bom (fragment): basis of mobility region from pBR322
    235..614     +  enhancer       CMV enhancer: human cytomegalovirus immediate early enhancer
    615..818     +  promoter       CMV promoter: human cytomegalovirus (CMV) immediate early promoter
    814..847     +  LTR            5' LTR (truncated) (fragment): truncated 5' long terminal repeat (LTR) from HIV-1
    863..881     +  promoter       T7 promoter: promoter for bacteriophage T7 RNA polymerase
    961..996     +  CDS            Rev (fragment): human immunodeficiency virus 1 (HIV-1) Rev protein; rev; enhances nuclear export of unspliced and incompletely spliced viral mRNAs
   1012..2799    +  CDS            Rngtt: MCE1_MOUSE - Also known as Cap1a. Experimental evidence at protein level: Swiss-Prot protein existence level 1. Bifunctional mRNA-capping enzyme exhibiting RNA 5'- triphosphatase activity in the N-terminal part and mRNA guanylyltransferase activity in the C-terminal part. Catalyzes the first two steps of cap formation: by removing the gamma-phosphate from the 5'-triphosphate end of nascent mRNA to yield a diphosphate end, and by transferring the gmp moiety of GTP to the 5'-diphosphate terminus. From Mus musculus (Mouse).
   2812..2830    -  promoter       SP6 promoter: promoter for bacteriophage SP6 RNA polymerase
   2856..3080    +  polyA_signal   bGH poly(A) signal: bovine growth hormone polyadenylation signal
   3084..3105    +  promoter       SV40 promoter (fragment): SV40 enhancer and early promoter
   3126..3554    +  rep_origin     f1 ori (sequence partly withheld): f1 bacteriophage origin of replication; arrow indicates direction of (+) strand synthesis
   3568..3897    +  promoter       SV40 promoter: SV40 enhancer and early promoter
   3964..4755    +  CDS            neo: KKA2_KLEPN - Also known as kan, nptII. Experimental evidence at protein level: Swiss-Prot protein existence level 1. Resistance to kanamycin, neomycin, paromomycin, ribostamycin, butirosin and gentamicin B. From Klebsiella pneumoniae.
   4779..4937    +  CDS            ble (fragment): BLE_KLEPN - Experimental evidence at protein level: Swiss-Prot protein existence level 1. Binding protein with a strong affinity to the bleomycin family of antibiotics. Binds to CL990; an antimitotic-antibiotic compound. From Klebsiella pneumoniae.
   4932..5053    +  polyA_signal   SV40 poly(A) signal: SV40 polyadenylation signal
   5126..5142    -  protein_bind   lac operator: The lac repressor binds to the lac operator to inhibit transcription in E. coli. This inhibition can be relieved by adding lactose or isopropyl-β-D-thiogalactopyranoside (IPTG). lac repressor encoded by lacI
   5150..5180    -  promoter       lac promoter: promoter for the E. coli lac operon
   5195..5216    -  protein_bind   CAP binding site: CAP binding activates transcription in the presence of cAMP. E. coli catabolite activator protein
   5229..5321    -  CDS            lacI (fragment): lac repressor; lacI; The lac repressor binds to the lac operator to inhibit transcription in E. coli. This inhibition can be relieved by adding lactose or isopropyl-β-D-thiogalactopyranoside (IPTG).
   5504..6092    -  rep_origin     ori: high-copy-number ColE1/pMB1/pBR322/pUC origin of replication
   6263..7123    -  CDS            AmpR: β-lactamase; bla; confers resistance to ampicillin, carbenicillin, and related antibiotics
   7124..7228    -  promoter       AmpR promoter: bla
>Addgene plasmid #82464 | pcDNA3-myc NES- mCE(K294A) | addgene full sequence | sequence record 163061 | Addgene NGS Result
GACGGATCGGGAGATCTCCCGATCCCCTATGGTGCACTCTCAGTACAATCTGCTCTGATGCCGCATAGTT
AAGCCAGTATCTGCTCCCTGCTTGTGTGTTGGAGGTCGCTGAGTAGTGCGCGAGCAAAATTTAAGCTACA
ACAAGGCAAGGCTTGACCGACAATTGCATGAAGAATCTGCTTAGGGTTAGGCGTTTTGCGCTGCTTCGCG
ATGTACGGGCCAGATATACGCGTTGACATTGATTATTGACTAGTTATTAATAGTAATCAATTACGGGGTC
ATTAGTTCATAGCCCATATATGGAGTTCCGCGTTACATAACTTACGGTAAATGGCCCGCCTGGCTGACCG
CCCAACGACCCCCGCCCATTGACGTCAATAATGACGTATGTTCCCATAGTAACGCCAATAGGGACTTTCC
ATTGACGTCAATGGGTGGAGTATTTACGGTAAACTGCCCACTTGGCAGTACATCAAGTGTATCATATGCC
AAGTACGCCCCCTATTGACGTCAATGACGGTAAATGGCCCGCCTGGCATTATGCCCAGTACATGACCTTA
TGGGACTTTCCTACTTGGCAGTACATCTACGTATTAGTCATCGCTATTACCATGGTGATGCGGTTTTGGC
AGTACATCAATGGGCGTGGATAGCGGTTTGACTCACGGGGATTTCCAAGTCTCCACCCCATTGACGTCAA
TGGGAGTTTGTTTTGGCACCAAAATCAACGGGACTTTCCAAAATGTCGTAACAACTCCGCCCCATTGACG
CAAATGGGCGGTAGGCGTGTACGGTGGGAGGTCTATATAAGCAGAGCTCTCTGGCTAACTAGAGAACCCA
CTGCTTACTGGCTTATCGAAATTAATACGACTCACTATAGGGAGACCCAAGCTTGGTACCACCATGGCAT
CAATGCAGAAGCTGATCTCAGAGGAGGACCTGCTTATGGCCATGGAGGCCCTTCAGCTACCACCGCTTGA
GAGACTTACTCTTGATATGGCCATGGAGGCCGCTTACAACAAGATCCCGCCGCGGTGGCTGAACTGTCCG
CGGCGCGGTCAGCCGGTGGCAGGAAGATTCTTACCTCTGAAGACGATGCTGGGGCCAAGATATGATAGTC
AAGTTGCTGAAGAAAACCGGTTCCATCCCAGTATGCTCTCAAATTATCTAAAGAGCCTGAAGGTTAAAAT
GAGCTTGTTGGTGGATCTGACAAATACTTCAAGGTTCTATGACAGAAATGACATAGAAAAAGAAGGAATC
AAGTATATCAAACTTCAGTGTAAAGGACATGGCGAATGCCCCACCACTGAGAATACTGAGACATTCATTC
GCCTGTGTGAGAGGTTTAATGAAAGAAGCCCACCTGAACTTATAGGTGTTCACTGCACCCATGGCTTCAA
CCGTACTGGTTTCCTTATATGTGCCTTTTTGGTGGAAAAAATGGATTGGAGTATTGAAGCAGCAGTTGCT
ACATTTGCCCAAGCCAGACCACCAGGAATCTACAAGGGTGATTATTTGAAGGAACTTTTTCGTCGCTATG
GAGATATAGAAGAAGCACCACCACCACCTGTATTGCCAGATTGGTGTTTTGAAGATGAGGATGAAGAAGA
TGAGGATGAAGATGGAAAAAAGGACTCAGAACCAGGGTCAAGTGCATCCTTTAGTAAAAGGAGAAAAGAG
CGGTTAAAACTGGGAGCTATTTTCTTGGAAGGCATAACTGTTAAAGGTGTAACTCAAGTAACAACTCAAC
CCAAGTTAGGAGAGGTGCAGCAGAAATGTCATCAGTTCTGTGGCTGGGAAGGGTCTGGGTTCCCTGGAGC
ACAGCCTGTCTCCATGGACAAGCAAAATATTAGACTTTTAGAGCAGAAGCCTTATAAAGTAAGCTGGGCA
GCAGACGGCACTCGTTACATGATGTTGATTGATGGCACAAATGAAGTTTTTATGATTGACAGAGATAATT
CCGTTTTTCATGTTTCAAATCTGGAATTTCCATTTCGTAAAGATCTTCGCATGCATTTATCAAATACTCT
TTTGGATGGGGAAATGATCATTGACAAAGTAAATGGACAGGCCGTCCCAAGATATTTGATCTATGACATA
ATTAAGTTCAATGCACAACCAGTTGGAGACTGTGATTTTAATATTCGTCTACAGTGTATTGAACGTGAAA
TTATAAGTCCACGACATGAAAAAATGAAGACTGGACTCATTGACAAAACACAGGAACCATTTAGTGTCAG
ACCTAAACAATTTTTTGACATCAATATTTCAAGAAAGCTTCTGGAAGGAAATTTTGCCAAAGAAGTCAGC
CATGAAATGGATGGACTTATTTTTCAGCCTATTGGAAAATACAAGCCTGGTCGATGTGATGACATTTTGA
AATGGAAACCTCCCAGTCTAAACTCTGTGGATTTTCGACTTAAGATAACAAGAATGGGAGGAGAAGGGTT
GCTTCCACAGAATGTTGGCCTTCTCTATGTTGGAGGTTATGAAAGACCCTTTGCACAAATCAAGGTGACA
AAAGAACTAAAACAGTATGACAACAAAATTATAGAATGCAAATTTGAGAACAATAGCTGGGTCTTCATGA
GACAGAGGATAGACAAAAGTTTCCCAAATGCCTACAACACAGCCATGGCTGTGTGCAATAGCATCTCGAA
CCCTGTCACCAAGGAGATGCTGTTTGAATTCATTGACAGATGTGCAGCAGCCGCCCAGGGACAGAAGCGG
AAGTATCCCCTGGACCCTGACACGGAGCTCATGCCGCCCCCACCGCCCAAAAGACTGCATCGGCCAACCT
GAGGGCCCTATTCTATAGTGTCACCTAAATGCTAGAGCTCGCTGATCAGCCTCGACTGTGCCTTCTAGTT
GCCAGCCATCTGTTGTTTGCCCCTCCCCCGTGCCTTCCTTGACCCTGGAAGGTGCCACTCCCACTGTCCT
TTCCTAATAAAATGAGGAAATTGCATCGCATTGTCTGAGTAGGTGTCATTCTATTCTGGGGGGTGGGGTG
GGGCAGGACAGCAAGGGGGAGGATTGGGAAGACAATAGCAGGCATGCTGGGGATGCGGTGGGCTCTATGG
CTTCTGAGGCGGAAAGAACCAGCTGGGGCTCTAGGGGGTATCCCC
[124 nt withheld, positions 3126-3249]
C
[91 nt withheld, positions 3251-3341]
A
[49 nt withheld, positions 3343-3391]
CCTTTGACGTTGGAGTCCACGTTCTTT
[37 nt withheld, positions 3419-3455]
ACCCTATCTCGGTCTATTCTTTTGATTTATAAGGGATTTTGCCGATTTCGGCCTATTGGTTAAAAAATGA
GCTGATTTAACAAAAATTTAACGCGAATTAATTCTGTGGAATGTGTGTCAGTTAGGGTGTGGAAAGTCCC
CAGGCTCCCCAGCAGGCAGAAGTATGCAAAGCATGCATCTCAATTAGTCAGCAACCAGGTGTGGAAAGTC
CCCAGGCTCCCCAGCAGGCAGAAGTATGCAAAGCATGCATCTCAATTAGTCAGCAACCATAGTCCCGCCC
CTAACTCCGCCCATCCCGCCCCTAACTCCGCCCAGTTCCGCCCATTCTCCGCCCCATGGCTGACTAATTT
TTTTTATTTATGCAGAGGCCGAGGCCGCCTCTGCCTCTGAGCTATTCCAGAAGTAGTGAGGAGGCTTTTT
TGGAGGCCTAGGCTTTTGCAAAAAGCTCCCGGGAGCTTGTATATCCATTTTCGGATCTGATCAAGAGACA
GGATGAGGATCGTTTCGCATGATTGAACAAGATGGATTGCACGCAGGTTCTCCGGCCGCTTGGGTGGAGA
GGCTATTCGGCTATGACTGGGCACAACAGACAATCGGCTGCTCTGATGCCGCCGTGTTCCGGCTGTCAGC
GCAGGGGCGCCCGGTTCTTTTTGTCAAGACCGACCTGTCCGGTGCCCTGAATGAACTGCAGGACGAGGCA
GCGCGGCTATCGTGGCTGGCCACGACGGGCGTTCCTTGCGCAGCTGTGCTCGACGTTGTCACTGAAGCGG
GAAGGGACTGGCTGCTATTGGGCGAAGTGCCGGGGCAGGATCTCCTGTCATCTCACCTTGCTCCTGCCGA
GAAAGTATCCATCATGGCTGATGCAATGCGGCGGCTGCATACGCTTGATCCGGCTACCTGCCCATTCGAC
CACCAAGCGAAACATCGCATCGAGCGAGCACGTACTCGGATGGAAGCCGGTCTTGTCGATCAGGATGATC
TGGACGAAGAGCATCAGGGGCTCGCGCCAGCCGAACTGTTCGCCAGGCTCAAGGCGCGCATGCCCGACGG
CGAGGATCTCGTCGTGACCCATGGCGATGCCTGCTTGCCGAATATCATGGTGGAAAATGGCCGCTTTTCT
GGATTCATCGACTGTGGCCGGCTGGGTGTGGCGGACCGCTATCAGGACATAGCGTTGGCTACCCGTGATA
TTGCTGAAGAGCTTGGCGGCGAATGGGCTGACCGCTTCCTCGTGCTTTACGGTATCGCCGCTCCCGATTC
GCAGCGCATCGCCTTCTATCGCCTTCTTGACGAGTTCTTCTGAGCGGGACTCTGGGGTTCGAAATGACCG
ACCAAGCGACGCCCAACCTGCCATCACGAGATTTCGATTCCACCGCCGCCTTCTATGAAAGGTTGGGCTT
CGGAATCGTTTTCCGGGACGCCGGCTGGATGATCCTCCAGCGCGGGGATCTCATGCTGGAGTTCTTCGCC
CACCCCAACTTGTTTATTGCAGCTTATAATGGTTACAAATAAAGCAATAGCATCACAAATTTCACAAATA
AAGCATTTTTTTCACTGCATTCTAGTTGTGGTTTGTCCAAACTCATCAATGTATCTTATCATGTCTGTAT
ACCGTCGACCTCTAGCTAGAGCTTGGCGTAATCATGGTCATAGCTGTTTCCTGTGTGAAATTGTTATCCG
CTCACAATTCCACACAACATACGAGCCGGAAGCATAAAGTGTAAAGCCTGGGGTGCCTAATGAGTGAGCT
AACTCACATTAATTGCGTTGCGCTCACTGCCCGCTTTCCAGTCGGGAAACCTGTCGTGCCAGCTGCATTA
ATGAATCGGCCAACGCGCGGGGAGAGGCGGTTTGCGTATTGGGCGCTCTTCCGCTTCCTCGCTCACTGAC
TCGCTGCGCTCGGTCGTTCGGCTGCGGCGAGCGGTATCAGCTCACTCAAAGGCGGTAATACGGTTATCCA
CAGAATCAGGGGATAACGCAGGAAAGAACATGTGAGCAAAAGGCCAGCAAAAGGCCAGGAACCGTAAAAA
GGCCGCGTTGCTGGCGTTTTTCCATAGGCTCCGCCCCCCTGACGAGCATCACAAAAATCGACGCTCAAGT
CAGAGGTGGCGAAACCCGACAGGACTATAAAGATACCAGGCGTTTCCCCCTGGAAGCTCCCTCGTGCGCT
CTCCTGTTCCGACCCTGCCGCTTACCGGATACCTGTCCGCCTTTCTCCCTTCGGGAAGCGTGGCGCTTTC
TCATAGCTCACGCTGTAGGTATCTCAGTTCGGTGTAGGTCGTTCGCTCCAAGCTGGGCTGTGTGCACGAA
CCCCCCGTTCAGCCCGACCGCTGCGCCTTATCCGGTAACTATCGTCTTGAGTCCAACCCGGTAAGACACG
ACTTATCGCCACTGGCAGCAGCCACTGGTAACAGGATTAGCAGAGCGAGGTATGTAGGCGGTGCTACAGA
GTTCTTGAAGTGGTGGCCTAACTACGGCTACACTAGAAGAACAGTATTTGGTATCTGCGCTCTGCTGAAG
CCAGTTACCTTCGGAAAAAGAGTTGGTAGCTCTTGATCCGGCAAACAAACCACCGCTGGTAGCGGTGGTT
TTTTTGTTTGCAAGCAGCAGATTACGCGCAGAAAAAAAGGATCTCAAGAAGATCCTTTGATCTTTTCTAC
GGGGTCTGACGCTCAGTGGAACGAAAACTCACGTTAAGGGATTTTGGTCATGAGATTATCAAAAAGGATC
TTCACCTAGATCCTTTTAAATTAAAAATGAAGTTTTAAATCAATCTAAAGTATATATGAGTAAACTTGGT
CTGACAGTTACCAATGCTTAATCAGTGAGGCACCTATCTCAGCGATCTGTCTATTTCGTTCATCCATAGT
TGCCTGACTCCCCGTCGTGTAGATAACTACGATACGGGAGGGCTTACCATCTGGCCCCAGTGCTGCAATG
ATACCGCGAGACCCACCCTTGGAGGCTCCAGATTTATCAGCAATAAACCAGCCAGCCGGAAGGGCCGAGC
GCAGAAGTGGTCCTGCAACTTTATCCGCCTCCATCCAGTCTATTAATTGTTGCCGGGAAGCTAGAGTAAG
TAGTTCGCCAGTTAATAGTTTGCGCAACGTTGTTGCCATTGCTACAGGCATCGTGGTGTCACGCTCGTCG
TTTGGTATGGCTTCATTCAGCTCCGGTTCCCAACGATCAAGGCGAGTTACATGATCCCCCATGTTGTGCA
AAAAAGCGGTTAGCTCCTTCGGTCCTCCGATCGTTGTCAGAAGTAAGTTGGCCGCAGTGTTATCACTCAT
GGTTATGGCAGCACTGCATAATTCTCTTACTGTCATGCCATCCGTAAGATGCTTTTCTGTGACTGGTGAG
TACTCAACCAAGTCATTCTGAGAATAGTGTATGCGGCGACCGAGTTGCTCTTGCCCGGCGTCAATACGGG
ATAATACCGCGCCACATAGCAGAACTTTAAAAGTGCTCATCATTGGAAAACGTTCTTCGGGGCGAAAACT
CTCAAGGATCTTACCGCTGTTGAGATCCAGTTCGATGTAACCCACTCGTGCACCCAACTGATCTTCAGCA
TCTTTTACTTTCACCAGCGTTTCTGGGTGAGCAAAAACAGGAAGGCAAAATGCCGCAAAAAAGGGAATAA
GGGCGACACGGAAATGTTGAATACTCATACTCTTCCTTTTTCAATATTATTGAAGCATTTATCAGGGTTA
TTGTCTCATGAGCGGATACATATTTGAATGTATTTAGAAAAATAAACAAATAGGGGTTCCGCGCACATTT
CCCCGAAAAGTGCCACCTGACGTC
