>Addgene plasmid #82464 | pcDNA3-myc NES- mCE(K294A) | addgene partial sequence | sequence record 159210 | CMV-F 5'-CGCAAATGGGCGGTAGGCGTG-3'
AGCAGAGCTCTCTGGCTAACTAGAGAACCCACTGCTTACTGGCTTATCGAAATTAATACGACTCACTATA
GGGAGACCCAAGCTTGGTACCACCATGGCATCAATGCAGAAGCTGATCTCAGAGGAGGACCTGCTTATGG
CCATGGAGGCCCTTCAGCTACCACCGCTTGAGAGACTTACTCTTGATATGGCCATGGAGGCCGCTTACAA
CAAGATCCCGCCGCGGTGGCTGAACTGTCCGCGGCGCGGTCAGCCGGTGGCAGGAAGATTCTTACCTCTG
AAGACGATGCTGGGGCCAAGATATGATAGTCAAGTTGCTGAAGAAAACCGGTTCCATCCCAGTATGCTCT
CAAATTATCTAAAGAGCCTGAAGGTTAAAATGAGCTTGTTGGTGGATCTGACAAATACTTCAAGGTTCTA
TGACAGAAATGACATAGAAAAAGAAGGAATCAAGTATATCAAACTTCAGTGTAAAGGACATGGCGAATGC
CCCACCACTGAGAATACTGAGACATTCATTCGCCTGTGTGAGAGGTTTAATGAAAGAAGCCCACCTGAAC
TTATAGGTGTTCACTGCACCCATGGCTTCAACCGTACTGGTTTCCTTATATGTGCCTTTTTGGTGGAAAA
AATGGATTGGAGTATTGAAGCAGCAGTTGCTACATTTGCCCAAGCCAGACCACCAGGAATCTACAAGGGT
GATTATTTGAAGGAACTTTTTCGTCGCTATGGAGATATAGAAGAAGCACCACCACCACCTGTATTGCCAG
ATTGGTGTTTTGAAGATGAGGATGAAGAAGATGAGGATGAAGATGGAAAAAAGGACTCAGAACCAGGGTC
AAGTGCATCCTTTAGTAAAAGGAGAAAAGAGCGGTTAAAACTGGGAGCTATTTTCTTGGAAGGCATAACT
GTTAAAGGTGTAACTCAAGTAACAACTCAACCCAAGTTAGGAGAGGTGCAGCAGAA
