>Addgene plasmid #82464 | pcDNA3-myc NES- mCE(K294A) | addgene partial sequence | sequence record 159211 | BGH-rev 5'-TAGAAGGCACAGTCGAGG-3'
AGGTGACACTATAGAATAGGGCCCTCAGGTTGGCCGATGCAGTCTTTTGGGCGGTGGGGGCGGCATGAGC
TCCGTGTCAGGGTCCAGGGGATACTTCCGCTTCTGTCCCTGGGCGGCTGCTGCACATCTGTCAATGAATT
CAAACAGCATCTCCTTGGTGACAGGGTTCGAGATGCTATTGCACACAGCCATGGCTGTGTTGTAGGCATT
TGGGAAACTTTTGTCTATCCTCTGTCTCATGAAGACCCAGCTATTGTTCTCAAATTTGCATTCTATAATT
TTGTTGTCATACTGTTTTAGTTCTTTTGTCACCTTGATTTGTGCAAAGGGTCTTTCATAACCTCCAACAT
AGAGAAGGCCAACATTCTGTGGAAGCAACCCTTCTCCTCCCATTCTTGTTATCTTAAGTCGAAAATCCAC
AGAGTTTAGACTGGGAGGTTTCCATTTCAAAATGTCATCACATCGACCAGGCTTGTATTTTCCAATAGGC
TGAAAAATAAGTCCATCCATTTCATGGCTGACTTCTTTGGCAAAATTTCCTTCCAGAAGCTTTCTTGAAA
TATTGATGTCAAAAAATTGTTTAGGTCTGACACTAAATGGTTCCTGTGTTTTGTCAATGAGTCCAGTCTT
CATTTTTTCATGTCGTGGACTTATAATTTCACGTTCAATACACTGTAGACGAATATTAAAATCACAGTCT
CCAACTGGTTGTGCATTGAACTTAATTATGTCATAGATCAAATATCTTGGGACGGCCTGTCCATTTACTT
TGTCAATGATCATTTCCCCATCCAAAAGAGTATTTGATAAATGCATGCGAAGATCTTTACGAAATGGAAA
TTCCAGATTTGAAACATGAAAAACGGAATTATCTCTGTCAATCATAAAAACTTCATTTGTGCCATCAATC
AACATCATGTAACGAGTGCCGTCTGCTGCCCAGCTTACTTTATAAGGCTTCTGCTCTAAAAGTCTAATAT
TTTGCTTGTCCATGG
